Addgene plasmid #101256: 5UBA (RPUSD4)
Purpose: Bacterial expression for structure determination; may not be full ORF
Depositing lab: Cheryl Arrowsmith. Depositing organization: University of Toronto.
Backbone
  Vector backbone: pET28-MHL
  Backbone manufacturer: SGC (Addgene Plasmid #26096)
  Vector type: Bacterial Expression
Growth in bacteria
  Bacterial resistance: Kanamycin, 50 μg/mL
  Growth temperature: 37°C
  Growth strain: DH5alpha
  Copy number: Unknown
Gene/Insert
  Gene/Insert name: RPUSD4 (alt names: 5UBA; gi|221316662)
  Species: H. sapiens (human)
  Insert size (bp): 831
  Entrez Gene: RPUSD4 (a.k.a. FLJ14494)
  Promoter: T7
  Tag / fusion protein: 6xHis-TEV (N terminal on backbone)
  Cloning method: Ligation Independent Cloning
  Sequencing primers: 5′ T7; 3′ T7-term
Terms and licenses: Academic/Nonprofit Terms; Industry Terms: Not Available to Industry
Depositor comments: N terminal tag: MHHHHHHSSGRENLYFQG. SGC Clone Sample ID: RPUSD4:JMC111-H03:C235563. SGC or PDB link: http://www.thesgc.org/structures/5UBA/
How to cite: 5UBA (RPUSD4) was a gift from Cheryl Arrowsmith (Addgene plasmid # 101256 ; http://n2t.net/addgene:101256 ; RRID:Addgene_101256)
