[The description below was written by a language model from this plasmid's Addgene catalogue record and pLannotate feature annotations shown in this document.]
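Description:
5UBA (RPUSD4) is a bacterial expression plasmid built on the pET28-MHL backbone from a structural genomics programme, made to produce a fragment of human RPUSD4 for structure determination. The 831 bp insert was introduced by ligation-independent cloning. Both the catalogue entry and the feature annotation indicate that it is a partial coding region rather than the full open reading frame, as is typical of a crystallisation construct trimmed to a well-behaved domain. RPUSD4 is a mitochondrial pseudouridine synthase that modifies 16S mitochondrial rRNA and mitochondrial tRNA(Phe), and it contributes to assembly of the mitochondrial ribosome.

Expression is driven by a T7 promoter followed by a lac operator and the phage T7 gene 10 ribosome binding site, with a T7 terminator downstream. The plasmid also carries lacI, so transcription stays repressed until IPTG is added in a host that supplies T7 RNA polymerase. The protein is made with an N-terminal 6xHis tag and a TEV protease site from the backbone, allowing metal-affinity purification and then tag removal. The short "capTEV" hit upstream of the insert corresponds to this tag. A His-tag fragment and a gene 10-derived segment are annotated downstream of the insert. These look like residual pET backbone sequence, and the record does not say whether they are translated.

Propagation in E. coli relies on a ColE1/pBR322-type origin accompanied by rop and the bom region, although the catalogue lists copy number as unknown. Selection is by kanamycin through the aph(3')-Ia gene. An f1 origin is present, and the tetracycline-resistance fragments are non-functional pBR322 remnants.
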