Features (pLannotate 1.2.2; 20 found; start..end, strand, type, name):
     12..440     +  rep_origin     f1 ori (sequence partly withheld): f1 bacteriophage origin of replication; arrow indicates direction of (+) strand synthesis
    493..550     +  promoter       AmpR promoter (fragment): bla
    559..1374    -  CDS            KanR: aminoglycoside phosphotransferase; aph(3')-Ia; confers resistance to kanamycin in bacteria or G418 (Geneticin®) in eukaryotes
   1496..2084    +  rep_origin     ori: high-copy-number ColE1/pMB1/pBR322/pUC origin of replication
   2270..2409    -  misc_feature   bom: basis of mobility region from pBR322
   2511..2702    -  CDS            rop: Rop protein, which maintains plasmids at low copy number; rop
   2719..3099    +  CDS            YPB1_ECOLX: Protein predicted: Swiss-Prot protein existence level 4. From Escherichia coli.
   3171..3462    -  CDS            TcR (fragment): tetracycline efflux protein; tet; confers resistance to tetracycline
   3477..3498    -  protein_bind   CAP binding site: CAP binding activates transcription in the presence of cAMP. E. coli catabolite activator protein
   3511..4593    -  CDS            lacI: lac repressor; lacI; The lac repressor binds to the lac operator to inhibit transcription in E. coli. This inhibition can be relieved by adding lactose or isopropyl-β-D-thiogalactopyranoside (IPTG).
   4594..4671    -  promoter       lacI promoter: lacI
   4679..4958    -  CDS            TcR (fragment): tetracycline efflux protein; tet; confers resistance to tetracycline
   4980..4998    +  promoter       T7 promoter: promoter for bacteriophage T7 RNA polymerase
   4999..5023    +  protein_bind   lac operator: The lac repressor binds to the lac operator to inhibit transcription in E. coli. This inhibition can be relieved by adding lactose or isopropyl-β-D-thiogalactopyranoside (IPTG). lac repressor encoded by lacI
   5038..5060    +  RBS            RBS: efficient ribosome binding site from bacteriophage T7 gene 10 (Olins and Rangwala, 1989)
   5068..5086    +  CDS            capTEV™ (fragment): composite tag for in vivo biotinylation, TEV protease cleavage, and 6xHis tagging
   5121..5951    +  CDS            RPUSD4 (fragment): RUSD4_HUMAN - Experimental evidence at protein level: Swiss-Prot protein existence level 1. Catalyzes uridine to pseudouridine isomerization (pseudouridylation) of different mitochondrial RNA substrates. Acts on position 1397 in 16S mitochondrial ribosomal RNA (16S mt-rRNA). This modification is required for the assembly of 16S mt-rRNA into a functional mitochondrial ribosome (PubMed:27974379). Acts on position 39 in mitochondrial tRNA(Phe) (PubMed:28082677). As a component of a functional protein-RNA module, consisting of RCC1L, NGRN, RPUSD3, RPUSD4, TRUB2, FASTKD2 and 16S mt-rRNA, controls 1
   5981..5998    +  CDS            9xHis (fragment): 9xHis affinity tag
   6008..6057    +  CDS            SET1 (fragment): solubility-enhancement tag derived from T7 phage gene 10B
   6065..6112    +  terminator     T7 terminator: transcription terminator for bacteriophage T7 RNA polymerase
>Addgene plasmid #101256 | 5UBA (RPUSD4) | addgene full sequence | sequence record 197526 | Addgene NGS Result
TGGCGAATGGG
[124 nt withheld, positions 12-135]
C
[91 nt withheld, positions 137-227]
A
[49 nt withheld, positions 229-277]
CCTTTGACGTTGGAGTCCACGTTCTTT
[37 nt withheld, positions 305-341]
ACCCTATCTCGGTCTATTCTTTTGATTTATAAGGGATTTTGCCGATTTCGGCCTATTGGTTAAAAAATGA
GCTGATTTAACAAAAATTTAACGCGAATTTTAACAAAATATTAACGCTTACAATTTAGGTGGCACTTTTC
GGGGAAATGTGCGCGGAACCCCTATTTGTTTATTTTTCTAAATACATTCAAATATGTATCCGCTCATGAA
TTAATTCTTAGAAAAACTCATCGAGCATCAAATGAAACTGCAATTTATTCATATCAGGATTATCAATACC
ATATTTTTGAAAAAGCCGTTTCTGTAATGAAGGAGAAAACTCACCGAGGCAGTTCCATAGGATGGCAAGA
TCCTGGTATCGGTCTGCGATTCCGACTCGTCCAACATCAATACAACCTATTAATTTCCCCTCGTCAAAAA
TAAGGTTATCAAGTGAGAAATCACCATGAGTGACGACTGAATCCGGTGAGAATGGCAAAAGTTTATGCAT
TTCTTTCCAGACTTGTTCAACAGGCCAGCCATTACGCTCGTCATCAAAATCACTCGCATCAACCAAACCG
TTATTCATTCGTGATTGCGCCTGAGCGAGACGAAATACGCGATCGCTGTTAAAAGGACAATTACAAACAG
GAATCGAATGCAACCGGCGCAGGAACACTGCCAGCGCATCAACAATATTTTCACCTGAATCAGGATATTC
TTCTAATACCTGGAATGCTGTTTTCCCGGGGATCGCAGTGGTGAGTAACCATGCATCATCAGGAGTACGG
ATAAAATGCTTGATGGTCGGAAGAGGCATAAATTCCGTCAGCCAGTTTAGTCTGACCATCTCATCTGTAA
CATCATTGGCAACGCTACCTTTGCCATGTTTCAGAAACAACTCTGGCGCATCGGGCTTCCCATACAATCG
ATAGATTGTCGCACCTGATTGCCCGACATTATCGCGAGCCCATTTATACCCATATAAATCAGCATCCATG
TTGGAATTTAATCGCGGCCTAGAGCAAGACGTTTCCCGTTGAATATGGCTCATAACACCCCTTGTATTAC
TGTTTATGTAAGCAGACAGTTTTATTGTTCATGACCAAAATCCCTTAACGTGAGTTTTCGTTCCACTGAG
CGTCAGACCCCGTAGAAAAGATCAAAGGATCTTCTTGAGATCCTTTTTTTCTGCGCGTAATCTGCTGCTT
GCAAACAAAAAAACCACCGCTACCAGCGGTGGTTTGTTTGCCGGATCAAGAGCTACCAACTCTTTTTCCG
AAGGTAACTGGCTTCAGCAGAGCGCAGATACCAAATACTGTCCTTCTAGTGTAGCCGTAGTTAGGCCACC
ACTTCAAGAACTCTGTAGCACCGCCTACATACCTCGCTCTGCTAATCCTGTTACCAGTGGCTGCTGCCAG
TGGCGATAAGTCGTGTCTTACCGGGTTGGACTCAAGACGATAGTTACCGGATAAGGCGCAGCGGTCGGGC
TGAACGGGGGGTTCGTGCACACAGCCCAGCTTGGAGCGAACGACCTACACCGAACTGAGATACCTACAGC
GTGAGCTATGAGAAAGCGCCACGCTTCCCGAAGGGAGAAAGGCGGACAGGTATCCGGTAAGCGGCAGGGT
CGGAACAGGAGAGCGCACGAGGGAGCTTCCAGGGGGAAACGCCTGGTATCTTTATAGTCCTGTCGGGTTT
CGCCACCTCTGACTTGAGCGTCGATTTTTGTGATGCTCGTCAGGGGGGCGGAGCCTATGGAAAAACGCCA
GCAACGCGGCCTTTTTACGGTTCCTGGCCTTTTGCTGGCCTTTTGCTCACATGTTCTTTCCTGCGTTATC
CCCTGATTCTGTGGATAACCGTATTACCGCCTTTGAGTGAGCTGATACCGCTCGCCGCAGCCGAACGACC
GAGCGCAGCGAGTCAGTGAGCGAGGAAGCGGAAGAGCGCCTGATGCGGTATTTTCTCCTTACGCATCTGT
GCGGTATTTCACACCGCAATGGTGCACTCTCAGTACAATCTGCTCTGATGCCGCATAGTTAAGCCAGTAT
ACACTCCGCTATCGCTACGTGACTGGGTCATGGCTGCGCCCCGACACCCGCCAACACCCGCTGACGCGCC
CTGACGGGCTTGTCTGCTCCCGGCATCCGCTTACAGACAAGCTGTGACCGTCTCCGGGAGCTGCATGTGT
CAGAGGTTTTCACCGTCATCACCGAAACGCGCGAGGCAGCTGCGGTAAAGCTCATCAGCGTGGTCGTGAA
GCGATTCACAGATGTCTGCCTGTTCATCCGCGTCCAGCTCGTTGAGTTTCTCCAGAAGCGTTAATGTCTG
GCTTCTGATAAAGCGGGCCATGTTAAGGGCGGTTTTTTCCTGTTTGGTCACTGATGCCTCCGTGTAAGGG
GGATTTCTGTTCATGGGGGTAATGATACCGATGAAACGAGAGAGGATGCTCACGATACGGGTTACTGATG
ATGAACATGCCCGGTTACTGGAACGTTGTGAGGGTAAACAACTGGCGGTATGGATGCGGCGGGACCAGAG
AAAAATCACTCAGGGTCAATGCCAGCGCTTCGTTAATACAGATGTAGGTGTTCCACAGGGTAGCCAGCAG
CATCCTGCGATGCAGATCCGGAACATAATGGTGCAGGGCGCTGACTTCCGCGTTTCCAGACTTTACGAAA
CACGGAAACCGAAGACCATTCATGTTGTTGCTCAGGTCGCAGACGTTTTGCAGCAGCAGTCGCTTCACGT
TCGCTCGCGTATCGGTGATTCATTCTGCTAACCAGTAAGGCAACCCCGCCAGCCTAGCCGGGTCCTCAAC
GACAGGAGCACGATCATGCGCACCCGTGGGGCCGCCATGCCGGCGATAATGGCCTGCTTCTCGCCGAAAC
GTTTGGTGGCGGGACCAGTGACGAAGGCTTGAGCGAGGGCGTGCAAGATTCCGAATACCGCAAGCGACAG
GCCGATCATCGTCGCGCTCCAGCGAAAGCGGTCCTCGCCGAAAATGACCCAGAGCGCTGCCGGCACCTGT
CCTACGAGTTGCATGATAAAGAAGACAGTCATAAGTGCGGCGACGATAGTCATGCCCCGCGCCCACCGGA
AGGAGCTGACTGGGTTGAAGGCTCTCAAGGGCATCGGTCGAGATCCCGGTGCCTAATGAGTGAGCTAACT
TACATTAATTGCGTTGCGCTCACTGCCCGCTTTCCAGTCGGGAAACCTGTCGTGCCAGCTGCATTAATGA
ATCGGCCAACGCGCGGGGAGAGGCGGTTTGCGTATTGGGCGCCAGGGTGGTTTTTCTTTTCACCAGTGAG
ACGGGCAACAGCTGATTGCCCTTCACCGCCTGGCCCTGAGAGAGTTGCAGCAAGCGGTCCACGCTGGTTT
GCCCCAGCAGGCGAAAATCCTGTTTGATGGTGGTTAACGGCGGGATATAACATGAGCTGTCTTCGGTATC
GTCGTATCCCACTACCGAGATATCCGCACCAACGCGCAGCCCGGACTCGGTAATGGCGCGCATTGCGCCC
AGCGCCATCTGATCGTTGGCAACCAGCATCGCAGTGGGAACGATGCCCTCATTCAGCATTTGCATGGTTT
GTTGAAAACCGGACATGGCACTCCAGTCGCCTTCCCGTTCCGCTATCGGCTGAATTTGATTGCGAGTGAG
ATATTTATGCCAGCCAGCCAGACGCAGACGCGCCGAGACAGAACTTAATGGGCCCGCTAACAGCGCGATT
TGCTGGTGACCCAATGCGACCAGATGCTCCACGCCCAGTCGCGTACCGTCTTCATGGGAGAAAATAATAC
TGTTGATGGGTGTCTGGTCAGAGACATCAAGAAATAACGCCGGAACATTAGTGCAGGCAGCTTCCACAGC
AATGGCATCCTGGTCATCCAGCGGATAGTTAATGATCAGCCCACTGACGCGTTGCGCGAGAAGATTGTGC
ACCGCCGCTTTACAGGCTTCGACGCCGCTTCGTTCTACCATCGACACCACCACGCTGGCACCCAGTTGAT
CGGCGCGAGATTTAATCGCCGCGACAATTTGCGACGGCGCGTGCAGGGCCAGACTGGAGGTGGCAACGCC
AATCAGCAACGACTGTTTGCCCGCCAGTTGTTGTGCCACGCGGTTGGGAATGTAATTCAGCTCCGCCATC
GCCGCTTCCACTTTTTCCCGCGTTTTCGCAGAAACGTGGCTGGCCTGGTTCACCACGCGGGAAACGGTCT
GATAAGAGACACCGGCATACTCTGCGACATCGTATAACGTTACTGGTTTCACATTCACCACCCTGAATTG
ACTCTCTTCCGGGCGCTATCATGCCATACCGCGAAAGGTTTTGCGCCATTCGATGGTGTCCGGGATCTCG
ACGCTCTCCCTTATGCGACTCCTGCATTAGGAAGCAGCCCAGTAGTAGGTTGAGGCCGTTGAGCACCGCC
GCCGCAAGGAATGGTGCATGCAAGGAGATGGCGCCCAACAGTCCCCCGGCCACGGGGCCTGCCACCATAC
CCACGCCGAAACAAGCGCTCATGAGCCCGAAGTGGCGAGCCCGATCTTCCCCATCGGTGATGTCGGCGAT
ATAGGCGCCAGCAACCGCACCTGTGGCGCCGGTGATGCCGGCCACGATGCGTCCGGCGTAGAGGATCGAG
ATCTCGATCCCGCGAAATTAATACGACTCACTATAGGGGAATTGTGAGCGGATAACAATTCCCCTCTAGA
AATAATTTTGTTTAACTTTAAGAAGGAGATATACCATGCATCATCATCATCATCACAGCAGCGGCAGAGA
AAACTTGTATTTCCAGGGCAACGTGCTTGCTAAGGCACTGACCCGAGGAATTCTCCACCAGGACAAGAAC
CTTGTGGTCATCAATAAGCCCTACGGTCTCCCTGTGCATGGTGGCCCTGGGGTCCAGCTCTGCATCACTG
ATGTACTACCTATCCTGGCAAAGATGCTTCATGGCCACAAGGCAGAGCCCTTGCATCTGTGCCACCGGCT
GGACAAGGAAACCACAGGTGTAATGGTGTTGGCTTGGGACAAGGACATGGCACATCAAGTCCAAGAGTTG
TTTAGAACCCGTCAGGTGGTGAAGAAGTACTGGGCCATCACTGTGCATGTCCCCATGCCCTCAGCAGGAG
TCGTGGACATCCCCATTGTGGAGAAGGAGGCGCAAGGCCAGCAGCAACACCACAAGATGACATTGTCCCC
GAGCTACCGCATGGACGATGGGAAAATGGTGAAAGTGCGGCGCAGCCGGAATGCGCAAGTTGCTGTAACT
CAGTACCAGGTGCTCAGCAGCACTCTCTCCTCCGCCCTCGTGGAGCTCCAGCCCATCACTGGAATAAAAC
ATCAGCTTCGAGTTCACTTGTCTTTTGGATTGGATTGTCCAATCCTTGGTGATCACAAGTACTCAGACTG
GAATAGGTTGGCCCCCCAGAAGCTGTCTGTGGGCACCCTGAAGAAGCTGGGGCTAGAACAGTCGAAGGCC
CGCTACATCCCCCTTCACCTGCACGCCCGGCAGCTGATCCTGCCTGCCCTGGGGTCCGGGAAGGAGGAAC
TCAACTTGGTCTGCAAACTTCCTCGCTTCTTTGTGCATTCCCTGCACCGCCTGCGTTTAGAGATGCCAAA
TGAGGATCAATGATGACGAAGCTTGCGGCCGCACTCGAGCACCACCACCACCACCACTGAGATCCGGCTG
CTAACAAAGCCCGAAAGGAAGCTGAGTTGGCTGCTGCCACCGCTGAGCAATAACTAGCATAACCCCTTGG
GGCCTCTAAACGGGTCTTGAGGGGTTTTTTGCTGAAAGGAGGAACTATATCCGGAT
