>Addgene plasmid #101256 | 5UBA (RPUSD4) | depositor partial sequence | sequence record 190963 | insert
AACGTGCTTGCTAAGGCACTGACCCGAGGAATTCTCCACCAGGACAAGAACCTTGTGGTCATCAATAAGC
CCTACGGTCTCCCTGTGCATGGTGGCCCTGGGGTCCAGCTCTGCATCACTGATGTACTACCTATCCTGGC
AAAGATGCTTCATGGCCACAAGGCAGAGCCCTTGCATCTGTGCCACCGGCTGGACAAGGAAACCACAGGT
GTAATGGTGTTGGCTTGGGACAAGGACATGGCACATCAAGTCCAAGAGTTGTTTAGAACCCGTCAGGTGG
TGAAGAAGTACTGGGCCATCACTGTGCATGTCCCCATGCCCTCAGCAGGAGTCGTGGACATCCCCATTGT
GGAGAAGGAGGCGCAAGGCCAGCAGCAACACCACAAGATGACATTGTCCCCGAGCTACCGCATGGACGAT
GGGAAAATGGTGAAAGTGCGGCGCAGCCGGAATGCGCAAGTTGCTGTAACTCAGTACCAGGTGCTCAGCA
GCACTCTCTCCTCCGCCCTCGTGGAGCTCCAGCCCATCACTGGAATAAAACATCAGCTTCGAGTTCACTT
GTCTTTTGGATTGGATTGTCCAATCCTTGGTGATCACAAGTACTCAGACTGGAATAGGTTGGCCCCCCAG
AAGCTGTCTGTGGGCACCCTGAAGAAGCTGGGGCTAGAACAGTCGAAGGCCCGCTACATCCCCCTTCACC
TGCACGCCCGGCAGCTGATCCTGCCTGCCCTGGGGTCCGGGAAGGAGGAACTCAACTTGGTCTGCAAACT
TCCTCGCTTCTTTGTGCATTCCCTGCACCGCCTGCGTTTAGAGATGCCAAATGAGGATCAA
